Addgene plasmid #62025: STT3A pEGFP-N2 (1051)
Purpose: mammalian expression of nuclear envelope transmembrane protein
Depositing lab: Eric Schirmer. Depositing organization: University of Edinburgh. Publication: The leukocyte nuclear envelope proteome varies with cell activation and contains novel transmembrane proteins that affect genome architecture. Korfali N, Wilkie GS, Swanson SK, Srsen V, Batrakou DG, Fairley EA, Malik P, Zuleger N, Goncharevich A, de Las Heras J, Kelly DA, Kerr AR, Florens L, Schirmer EC. Mol Cell Proteomics. 2010 Dec;9(12):2571-85. doi: 10.1074/mcp.M110.002915. Epub 2010 Aug 6. PubMed 20693407.
Backbone
  Vector backbone: pEGFP-N2
  Backbone manufacturer: Clontech
  Vector type: Mammalian Expression
Growth in bacteria
  Bacterial resistance: Kanamycin, 50 μg/mL
  Growth temperature: 37°C
  Growth strain: DH5alpha
  Copy number: High Copy
Gene/Insert
  Gene/Insert name: STT3A (alt name: NET99)
  Species: H. sapiens (human)
  Entrez Gene: STT3A (a.k.a. CDG1WAD, CDG1WAR, ITM1, STT3-A, TMC)
  Promoter: CMV
  Tag / fusion protein: EGFP (C terminal on backbone)
  Cloning method: Unknown
  Sequencing primers: 5′ CMV-F; 3′ EGFP-R
Terms and licenses: Academic/Nonprofit Terms; Industry Terms: Not Available to Industry
How to cite: STT3A pEGFP-N2 (1051) was a gift from Eric Schirmer (Addgene plasmid # 62025 ; http://n2t.net/addgene:62025 ; RRID:Addgene_62025)
