[The description below was written by a language model from this plasmid's Addgene catalogue record.]
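Description:
STT3A pEGFP-N2 (1051) is a mammalian expression plasmid built on the Clontech pEGFP-N2 backbone, carrying the human STT3A coding sequence, also designated NET99 in the study that produced it. The insert is placed under the control of the CMV promoter, a strong constitutive promoter widely used for high-level transient expression in cultured mammalian cells. It is positioned upstream of the backbone's EGFP coding region, so the protein is produced with EGFP fused to its C terminus. In bacteria the plasmid is maintained at high copy number and selected with kanamycin. The record contains only catalogue fields and no feature table. The origin of replication, polyadenylation signal and any mammalian selection marker are therefore not listed explicitly, and the cloning method and the sites used to insert the gene are recorded as unknown.

STT3A is generally known as a catalytic subunit of the oligosaccharyltransferase complex, a multi-pass membrane protein. Here it is catalogued as a nuclear envelope transmembrane protein (NET), and the stated purpose of the construct is mammalian expression of such a protein. The associated work concerned the nuclear envelope proteome of leukocytes and novel transmembrane proteins that influence genome architecture. The C-terminal EGFP fusion allows the expressed protein to be followed by fluorescence microscopy. This makes the construct suited to testing whether the candidate localises to the nuclear envelope in transfected cells and to examining the consequences of its overexpression.
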