>Addgene plasmid #62025 | STT3A pEGFP-N2 (1051) | addgene partial sequence | sequence record 102649 | CMV-F 5'-CGCAAATGGGCGGTAGGCGTG-3'
CAGAGCTGGTTTAGTGAACCGTCAGATCCGCTAGCGCTACCGGACTCAGATCTCGAGCTCAAGCTTCGAA
TTCATGACTAAGTTTGGATTTTTGCGATTGTCCTATGAGAAGCAGGACACACTTTTGAAGCTTCTCATTC
TGTCAATGGCTGCTGTATTATCCTTCTCCACTCGTCTGTTTGCTGTCCTGAGATTTGAAAGTGTTATCCA
TGAGTTTGATCCGTACTTTAATTATCGGACTACCAGGTTCCTGGCTGAGGAGGGGTTTTATAAATTCCAT
AACTGGTTTGATGACCGAGCCTGGTACCCTTTGGGACGAATCATTGGAGGAACAATTTACCCAGGTTTAA
TGATCACCTCTGCTGCAATCTACCATGTACTCCATTTTTTCCACATCACCATCGACATTCGGAATGTCTG
TGTGTTCCTGGCCCCTCTCTTCTCCTCCTTCACCACCATCGTCACGTACCACCTTACCAAAGAGCTCAAG
GATGCAGGGGCTGGGCTTCTTGCTGCTGCCATGATTGCTGTAGTTCCTGGATATATCTCCCGATCTGTGG
CTGGCTCCTATGATAATGAAGGGATTGCCATCTTTTGCATGCTACTCACCTACTACATGTGGATCAAGGC
AGTAAAGACTGGTTCCATCTGTTGGGCAGCTAAGTGTGCCCTTGCTTATTTCTACATGGTCTCGTCATGG
GGAGGTTATGTGTTCCTGATCAACTTAATTCCTCTCCACGTCCTCGTGCTGATGCTCACAGGCCGTTTCT
CTCACCGGATCTATGTGGCCTACTGTACTGTTTACTGCCTGG
