>Addgene plasmid #62025 | STT3A pEGFP-N2 (1051) | addgene partial sequence | sequence record 103201 | C-ter-GFP 5'-CTCCTCGCCCTTGCTCAC-3'
CGTCGACTTGTCCTTGACAAGCCTCGATTATCCAGGTCCTTTACCTTGTATATCCTGACCAGCCAATGTT
CTGTGGTATATGCTTCCTCCAGGACATCAAGCTCAAAGTCTTTATTCCCAATCTCAGCATTTCGGACACG
GTCAAAGCCTGGAGGACGCTTGGCTTCTGTGTAAACCTGTCCAAAGCGATAGTAACACATCTTGTACATG
AGGCAGTTGAGCAGCACTGGAGAACCTTCACGGTCCACACGGAACTCCCCAGTTGGAGTATAATAGTCAT
TCTCCTTGATATGTTTGCCTGTATCTGTGCTCCCTCCAATCCGGACCATCCAAAGAAACTTGTTGATATC
ATCAGAGGAATACCCAGTGAGGCCTCCAAAAATGACCAGCACATAGCTGACATCGAGCTCCCTCATGATC
TCATAGGCTTTTTCCTCTGTGGACGCCATTGCCTGCCCTACTCGAGAAATATGGGTATTATTCCATGTGT
TATTGTCCACTAAAATTGTTCGGTTTGCCATAGCTGTAATCTGATAGCCATAATCCCACCAGGACATGAC
CTTCGCATCCTCTGGAGTATTATGACGAAGCCAATAATATGCTTCTCGGAAGTCATCAAATATGATCCTA
CTGCCATCCCCACCACGGGCAGATAGTACAATGGACGGAGAAGAGTAGGCCTCACTGGTCACCCAGGTTG
AATGAAAGGTGTAGGTGATGAGAAAGAAAGCCATGACCAGTATCATCCCACTTGCCACTTCATTCTTAAT
AGGGTAGGTGGAATCCTGTTGCTTCTTGCTCTTCTTGTCTGGACGACTTATGTCCAGATTCTTCATGTAT
GTGGACAGCACCTGG
